Addgene plasmid #51439: TALEN-CCR5R18-CtermCan
Purpose: Expresses TALEN targeting right CCR5A site (R18) with canonical C-terminal domain
Depositing lab: David Liu. Depositing organization: Harvard University. Publication: Broad specificity profiling of TALENs results in engineered nucleases with improved DNA-cleavage specificity. Guilinger JP, Pattanayak V, Reyon D, Tsai SQ, Sander JD, Joung JK, Liu DR. Nat Methods. 2014 Apr;11(4):429-35. doi: 10.1038/nmeth.2845. Epub 2014 Feb 16. PubMed 24531420.
Backbone
  Vector backbone: JDS70
  Backbone manufacturer: Joung lab
  Backbone size w/o insert (bp): 5055
  Total vector size (bp): 8058
  Modifications to backbone: TAL N-terminal: ∆152 (Miller et al. 2011) TAL C-terminus: +63 (Miller et al. 2011) FOKI: KK
  Vector type: Mammalian Expression, TALEN
Growth in bacteria
  Bacterial resistance: Ampicillin, 100 μg/mL
  Growth temperature: 37°C
  Growth strain: XL1 Blue
  Copy number: High Copy
Gene/Insert
  Gene/Insert name: TALEN CCR5 Right (R18) Can C-term
  Species: Synthetic
  Insert size (bp): 3003
  Promoter: CMV
  Tag / fusion protein: 3xFLAG (N terminal on insert); Fok1 KK variant (C terminal on insert)
  Cloning method: Ligation Independent Cloning
  Sequencing primers: 5′ TAATACGACTCACTATAGG; 3′ GCTGATCAGCGGGTTTAAAC
Terms and licenses: Academic/Nonprofit Terms; Industry Terms: Not Available to Industry
How to cite: TALEN-CCR5R18-CtermCan was a gift from David Liu (Addgene plasmid # 51439 ; http://n2t.net/addgene:51439 ; RRID:Addgene_51439)
