[The description below was written by a language model from this plasmid's Addgene catalogue record and pLannotate feature annotations shown in this document.]
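Description:
TALEN-CCR5R18-CtermCan is an 8,058 bp mammalian expression plasmid built on the JDS70 TALEN backbone. It encodes the right-hand monomer (R18) of a TALE nuclease pair directed at a site in the human CCR5 gene. It is maintained in E. coli through a high-copy ColE1/pUC-type origin with ampicillin selection (AmpR under its own bla promoter), and it also carries an f1 phage origin. A second cassette places a blasticidin S deaminase gene under tandem SV40 and EM7 promoters with an SV40 polyadenylation signal, which in principle allows blasticidin selection in mammalian cells or bacteria. The short bleomycin-resistance matches after BSD, like the brief HIV-1 LTR, lacI and bom hits, appear to be backbone remnants or annotation artefacts rather than functional elements.

The roughly 3 kb synthetic insert is driven by the CMV immediate-early enhancer and promoter and terminated by the bGH polyadenylation signal. A T7 promoter lies just upstream of the coding region and could support in vitro transcription. The open reading frame begins with an N-terminal 3xFLAG tag, followed by a TALE N-terminal segment (the Δ152 truncation), the repeat array that specifies the target sequence, and the canonical +63 TALE C-terminal domain. The repeat array falls in an unannotated stretch between the avrBs3- and pthXo1-like fragments. This is fused to the FokI cleavage domain in its KK obligate-heterodimer form, so cutting requires pairing with a complementary left-half TALEN. A V5 tag sequence is annotated downstream of FokI, but the record does not say whether it is translated. The construct comes from a study profiling TALEN specificity, where the unmodified C-terminal domain presumably serves as the reference against engineered variants.
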