Features (pLannotate 1.2.2; 26 found; start..end, strand, type, name):
     36..80      -  misc_feature   bom (fragment): basis of mobility region from pBR322
    235..614     +  enhancer       CMV enhancer: human cytomegalovirus immediate early enhancer
    615..818     +  promoter       CMV promoter: human cytomegalovirus (CMV) immediate early promoter
    814..847     +  LTR            5' LTR (truncated) (fragment): truncated 5' long terminal repeat (LTR) from HIV-1
    863..881     +  promoter       T7 promoter: promoter for bacteriophage T7 RNA polymerase
    907..972     +  CDS            3xFLAG: three tandem FLAG® epitope tags, followed by an enterokinase cleavage site
   1024..1533    +  CDS            avrBs3 (fragment): AVRB3_XANEU - Experimental evidence at protein level: Swiss-Prot protein existence level 1. Avirulence protein. Acts as a transcription factor in C.annuum plants. In susceptible plants lacking the Bs3 resistance gene induces expression of a number of genes, including genes homologous to a family of auxin-induced genes, alpha-expansin genes, pectate lyase, anthocyanidin glucoside rhamnosyl transferase and at least one transcription factor, UPA20. Their expression leads to plant hypertrophy in mesophyll cells, probably mainly mediated by UPA20 (PubMed:17962565). In resistant plants induces the h
   3124..3330    +  CDS            pthXo1 (fragment): PTHX1_XANOP - Also known as tal2b. Experimental evidence at protein level: Swiss-Prot protein existence level 1. Avirulence protein. Acts as a transcription factor in rice, inducing expression of a number of host genes including SWEET11 (Os8N3, XA13, AC Q6YZF3) in susceptible plants with the Xa13 allele. Plants with the xa13 allele, which has an altered promoter, are resistant to bacterial blight caused by this bacterial strain and do not induce SWEET11. The xa13 allele elicits an atypical hypersensitive response (HR). PthXo1 binds SWEET11 promoter DNA in a sequence-specific manner. From Xanth
   3319..3906    +  CDS            FokI cleavage domain: nonspecific DNA cleavage domain of the FokI endonuclease (Li et al., 1992) must dimerize to be catalytically active
   3922..3963    +  CDS            V5 tag: epitope tag from simian virus 5
   4019..4243    +  polyA_signal   bGH poly(A) signal: bovine growth hormone polyadenylation signal
   4247..4268    +  promoter       SV40 promoter (fragment): SV40 enhancer and early promoter
   4289..4717    +  rep_origin     f1 ori (sequence partly withheld): f1 bacteriophage origin of replication; arrow indicates direction of (+) strand synthesis
   4731..5061    +  promoter       SV40 promoter: SV40 enhancer and early promoter
   5109..5156    +  promoter       EM7 promoter: synthetic bacterial promoter&nbsp
   5175..5573    +  CDS            BSD: blasticidin S deaminase; Aspergillus terreus BSD; confers resistance to blasticidin
   5574..5601    +  CDS            BleoR (fragment): antibiotic-binding protein; Sh ble from Streptoalloteichus hindustanus; confers resistance to bleomycin, phleomycin, and Zeocin™
   5611..5736    +  CDS            ble (fragment): BLE_KLEPN - Experimental evidence at protein level: Swiss-Prot protein existence level 1. Binding protein with a strong affinity to the bleomycin family of antibiotics. Binds to CL990; an antimitotic-antibiotic compound. From Klebsiella pneumoniae.
   5731..5852    +  polyA_signal   SV40 poly(A) signal: SV40 polyadenylation signal
   5925..5941    -  protein_bind   lac operator: The lac repressor binds to the lac operator to inhibit transcription in E. coli. This inhibition can be relieved by adding lactose or isopropyl-β-D-thiogalactopyranoside (IPTG). lac repressor encoded by lacI
   5949..5979    -  promoter       lac promoter: promoter for the E. coli lac operon
   5994..6015    -  protein_bind   CAP binding site: CAP binding activates transcription in the presence of cAMP. E. coli catabolite activator protein
   6028..6120    -  CDS            lacI (fragment): lac repressor; lacI; The lac repressor binds to the lac operator to inhibit transcription in E. coli. This inhibition can be relieved by adding lactose or isopropyl-β-D-thiogalactopyranoside (IPTG).
   6303..6891    -  rep_origin     ori: high-copy-number ColE1/pMB1/pBR322/pUC origin of replication
   7062..7922    -  CDS            AmpR: β-lactamase; bla; confers resistance to ampicillin, carbenicillin, and related antibiotics
   7923..8027    -  promoter       AmpR promoter: bla
>Addgene plasmid #51439 | TALEN-CCR5R18-CtermCan | depositor full sequence | sequence record 78470 | TALEN CCR5 Right (R18) Can C-term
GACGGATCGGGAGATCTCCCGATCCCCTATGGTCGACTCTCAGTACAATCTGCTCTGATGCCGCATAGTT
AAGCCAGTATCTGCTCCCTGCTTGTGTGTTGGAGGTCGCTGAGTAGTGCGCGAGCAAAATTTAAGCTACA
ACAAGGCAAGGCTTGACCGACAATTGCATGAAGAATCTGCTTAGGGTTAGGCGTTTTGCGCTGCTTCGCG
ATGTACGGGCCAGATATACGCGTTGACATTGATTATTGACTAGTTATTAATAGTAATCAATTACGGGGTC
ATTAGTTCATAGCCCATATATGGAGTTCCGCGTTACATAACTTACGGTAAATGGCCCGCCTGGCTGACCG
CCCAACGACCCCCGCCCATTGACGTCAATAATGACGTATGTTCCCATAGTAACGCCAATAGGGACTTTCC
ATTGACGTCAATGGGTGGACTATTTACGGTAAACTGCCCACTTGGCAGTACATCAAGTGTATCATATGCC
AAGTACGCCCCCTATTGACGTCAATGACGGTAAATGGCCCGCCTGGCATTATGCCCAGTACATGACCTTA
TGGGACTTTCCTACTTGGCAGTACATCTACGTATTAGTCATCGCTATTACCATGGTGATGCGGTTTTGGC
AGTACATCAATGGGCGTGGATAGCGGTTTGACTCACGGGGATTTCCAAGTCTCCACCCCATTGACGTCAA
TGGGAGTTTGTTTTGGCACCAAAATCAACGGGACTTTCCAAAATGTCGTAACAACTCCGCCCCATTGACG
CAAATGGGCGGTAGGCGTGTACGGTGGGAGGTCTATATAAGCAGAGCTCTCTGGCTAACTAGAGAACCCA
CTGCTTACTGGCTTATCGAAATTAATACGACTCACTATAGGGAGACCCAAGCTGGCTAGCACCATGGACT
ACAAAGACCATGACGGTGATTATAAAGATCATGACATCGATTACAAGGATGACGATGACAAGATGGCCCC
CAAGAAGAAGAGGAAGGTGGGCATTCACCGCGGGGTACCTATGGTGGACTTGAGGACACTCGGTTATTCG
CAACAGCAACAGGAGAAAATCAAGCCTAAGGTCAGGAGCACCGTCGCGCAACACCACGAGGCGCTTGTGG
GGCATGGCTTCACTCATGCGCATATTGTCGCGCTTTCACAGCACCCTGCGGCGCTTGGGACGGTGGCTGT
CAAATACCAAGATATGATTGCGGCCCTGCCCGAAGCCACGCACGAGGCAATTGTAGGGGTCGGTAAACAG
TGGTCGGGAGCGCGAGCACTTGAGGCGCTGCTGACTGTGGCGGGTGAGCTTAGGGGGCCTCCGCTCCAGC
TCGACACCGGGCAGCTGCTGAAGATCGCGAAGAGAGGGGGAGTAACAGCGGTAGAGGCAGTGCACGCCTG
GCGCAATGCGCTCACCGGGGCCCCCTTGAACCTGACCCCAGACCAGGTAGTCGCAATCGCGTCACATGAC
GGGGGAAAGCAAGCCCTGGAAACCGTGCAAAGGTTGTTGCCGGTCCTTTGTCAAGACCACGGCCTTACAC
CGGAGCAAGTCGTGGCCATTGCAAGCAATGGGGGTGGCAAACAGGCTCTTGAGACGGTTCAGAGACTTCT
CCCAGTTCTCTGTCAAGCCCACGGGCTGACTCCCGATCAAGTTGTAGCGATTGCGTCCAACGGTGGAGGG
AAACAAGCATTGGAGACTGTCCAACGGCTCCTTCCCGTGTTGTGTCAAGCCCACGGTTTGACGCCTGCAC
AAGTGGTCGCCATCGCCAGCCATGATGGCGGTAAGCAGGCGCTGGAAACAGTACAGCGCCTGCTGCCTGT
ACTGTGCCAGGATCATGGACTGACCCCAGACCAGGTAGTCGCAATCGCGTCACATGACGGGGGAAAGCAA
GCCCTGGAAACCGTGCAAAGGTTGTTGCCGGTCCTTTGTCAAGACCACGGCCTTACACCGGAGCAAGTCG
TGGCCATTGCAAGCAACATCGGTGGCAAACAGGCTCTTGAGACGGTTCAGAGACTTCTCCCAGTTCTCTG
TCAAGCCCACGGGCTGACTCCCGATCAAGTTGTAGCGATTGCGAATAACAATGGAGGGAAACAAGCATTG
GAGACTGTCCAACGGCTCCTTCCCGTGTTGTGTCAAGCCCACGGTTTGACGCCTGCACAAGTGGTCGCCA
TCGCCTCCAATATTGGCGGTAAGCAGGCGCTGGAAACAGTACAGCGCCTGCTGCCTGTACTGTGCCAGGA
TCATGGACTGACCCCAGACCAGGTAGTCGCAATCGCGTCGAACATTGGGGGAAAGCAAGCCCTGGAAACC
GTGCAAAGGTTGTTGCCGGTCCTTTGTCAAGACCACGGCCTTACACCGGAGCAAGTCGTGGCCATTGCAA
GCAATGGGGGTGGCAAACAGGCTCTTGAGACGGTTCAGAGACTTCTCCCAGTTCTCTGTCAAGCCCACGG
GCTGACTCCCGATCAAGTTGTAGCGATTGCGTCCAACGGTGGAGGGAAACAAGCATTGGAGACTGTCCAA
CGGCTCCTTCCCGTGTTGTGTCAAGCCCACGGTTTGACGCCTGCACAAGTGGTCGCCATCGCCAACAACA
ACGGCGGTAAGCAGGCGCTGGAAACAGTACAGCGCCTGCTGCCTGTACTGTGCCAGGATCATGGACTGAC
CCCAGACCAGGTAGTCGCAATCGCGTCGAACATTGGGGGAAAGCAAGCCCTGGAAACCGTGCAAAGGTTG
TTGCCGGTCCTTTGTCAAGACCACGGCCTTACACCGGAGCAAGTCGTGGCCATTGCAAGCAATGGGGGTG
GCAAACAGGCTCTTGAGACGGTTCAGAGACTTCTCCCAGTTCTCTGTCAAGCCCACGGGCTGACTCCCGA
TCAAGTTGTAGCGATTGCGTCGAACATTGGAGGGAAACAAGCATTGGAGACTGTCCAACGGCTCCTTCCC
GTGTTGTGTCAAGCCCACGGTTTGACGCCTGCACAAGTGGTCGCCATCGCCAGCCATGATGGCGGTAAGC
AGGCGCTGGAAACAGTACAGCGCCTGCTGCCTGTACTGTGCCAGGATCATGGACTGACACCCGAACAGGT
GGTCGCCATTGCTTCTAATGGGGGAGGACGGCCAGCCTTGGAGTCCATCGTAGCCCAATTGTCCAGGCCC
GATCCCGCGTTGGCTGCGTTAACGAATGACCATCTGGTGGCGTTGGCATGTCTTGGTGGACGACCCGCGC
TCGATGCAGTCAAAAAGGGTCTGCCTCATGCTCCCGCATTGATCAAAAGAACCAACCGGCGGATTCCCGA
GAGAACTTCCCATCGAGTCGCGGGATCCCAACTAGTCAAAAGTGAACTGGAGGAGAAGAAATCTGAACTT
CGTCATAAATTGAAATATGTGCCTCATGAATATATTGAATTAATTGAAATTGCCAGAAATTCCACTCAGG
ATAGAATTCTTGAAATGAAGGTAATGGAATTTTTTATGAAAGTTTATGGATATAGAGGTAAACATTTGGG
TGGATCAAGGAAACCGGACGGAGCAATTTATACTGTCGGATCTCCTATTGATTACGGTGTGATCGTGGAT
ACTAAAGCTTATAGCGGAGGTTATAATCTGCCAATTGGCCAAGCAGATGAAATGCAACGATATGTCAAAG
AAAATCAAACACGAAACAAACATATCAACCCTAATGAATGGTGGAAAGTCTATCCATCTTCTGTAACGGA
ATTTAAGTTTTTATTTGTGAGTGGTCACTTTAAAGGAAACTACAAAGCTCAGCTTACACGATTAAATCAT
AAGACTAATTGTAATGGAGCTGTTCTTAGTGTAGAAGAGCTTTTAATTGGTGGAGAAATGATTAAAGCCG
GCACATTAACCTTAGAGGAAGTGAGACGGAAATTTAATAACGGCGAGATAAACTTTTAAGGGCCCTTCGA
AGGTAAGCCTATCCCTAACCCTCTCCTCGGTCTCGATTCTACGCGTACCGGTCATCATCACCATCACCAT
TGAGTTTAAACCCGCTGATCAGCCTCGACTGTGCCTTCTAGTTGCCAGCCATCTGTTGTTTGCCCCTCCC
CCGTGCCTTCCTTGACCCTGGAAGGTGCCACTCCCACTGTCCTTTCCTAATAAAATGAGGAAATTGCATC
GCATTGTCTGAGTAGGTGTCATTCTATTCTGGGGGGTGGGGTGGGGCAGGACAGCAAGGGGGAGGATTGG
GAAGACAATAGCAGGCATGCTGGGGATGCGGTGGGCTCTATGGCTTCTGAGGCGGAAAGAACCAGCTGGG
GCTCTAGGGGGTATCCCC
[124 nt withheld, positions 4289-4412]
C
[32 nt withheld, positions 4414-4445]
CA
[57 nt withheld, positions 4448-4504]
A
[49 nt withheld, positions 4506-4554]
CCTTTGACGTTGGAGTCCACGTTCTTT
[37 nt withheld, positions 4582-4618]
ACCCTATCTCGGTCTATTCTTTTGATTTATAAGGGATTTTGGGGATTTCGGCCTATTGGTTAAAAAATGA
GCTGATTTAACAAAAATTTAACGCGAATTAATTCTGTGGAATGTGTGTCAGTTAGGGTGTGGAAAGTCCC
CAGGCTCCCCAGGCAGGCAGAAGTATGCAAAGCATGCATCTCAATTAGTCAGCAACCAGGTGTGGAAAGT
CCCCAGGCTCCCCAGCAGGCAGAAGTATGCAAAGCATGCATCTCAATTAGTCAGCAACCATAGTCCCGCC
CCTAACTCCGCCCATCCCGCCCCTAACTCCGCCCAGTTCCGCCCATTCTCCGCCCCATGGCTGACTAATT
TTTTTTATTTATGCAGAGGCCGAGGCCGCCTCTGCCTCTGAGCTATTCCAGAAGTAGTGAGGAGGCTTTT
TTGGAGGCCTAGGCTTTTGCAAAAAGCTCCCGGGAGCTTGTATATCCATTTTCGGATCTGATCAGCACGT
GTTGACAATTAATCATCGGCATAGTATATCGGCATAGTATAATACGACAAGGTGAGGAACTAAACCATGG
CCAAGCCTTTGTCTCAAGAAGAATCCACCCTCATTGAAAGAGCAACGGCTACAATCAACAGCATCCCCAT
CTCTGAAGACTACAGCGTCGCCAGCGCAGCTCTCTCTAGCGACGGCCGCATCTTCACTGGTGTCAATGTA
TATCATTTTACTGGGGGACCTTGTGCAGAACTCGTGGTGCTGGGCACTGCTGCTGCTGCGGCAGCTGGCA
ACCTGACTTGTATCGTCGCGATCGGAAATGAGAACAGGGGCATCTTGAGCCCCTGCGGACGGTGTCGACA
GGTGCTTCTCGATCTGCATCCTGGGATCAAAGCGATAGTGAAGGACAGTGATGGACAGCCGACGGCAGTT
GGGATTCGTGAATTGCTGCCCTCTGGTTATGTGTGGGAGGGCTAAGCACTTCGTGGCCGAGGAGCAGGAC
TGACACGTGCTACGAGATTTCGATTCCACCGCCGCCTTCTATGAAAGGTTGGGCTTCGGAATCGTTTTCC
GGGACGCCGGCTGGATGATCCTCCAGCGCGGGGATCTCATGCTGGAGTTCTTCGCCCACCCCAACTTGTT
TATTGCAGCTTATAATGGTTACAAATAAAGCAATAGCATCACAAATTTCACAAATAAAGCATTTTTTTCA
CTGCATTCTAGTTGTGGTTTGTCCAAACTCATCAATGTATCTTATCATGTCTGTATACCGTCGACCTCTA
GCTAGAGCTTGGCGTAATCATGGTCATAGCTGTTTCCTGTGTGAAATTGTTATCCGCTCACAATTCCACA
CAACATACGAGCCGGAAGCATAAAGTGTAAAGCCTGGGGTGCCTAATGAGTGAGCTAACTCACATTAATT
GCGTTGCGCTCACTGCCCGCTTTCCAGTCGGGAAACCTGTCGTGCCAGCTGCATTAATGAATCGGCCAAC
GCGCGGGGAGAGGCGGTTTGCGTATTGGGCGCTCTTCCGCTTCCTCGCTCACTGACTCGCTGCGCTCGGT
CGTTCGGCTGCGGCGAGCGGTATCAGCTCACTCAAAGGCGGTAATACGGTTATCCACAGAATCAGGGGAT
AACGCAGGAAAGAACATGTGAGCAAAAGGCCAGCAAAAGGCCAGGAACCGTAAAAAGGCCGCGTTGCTGG
CGTTTTTCCATAGGCTCCGCCCCCCTGACGAGCATCACAAAAATCGACGCTCAAGTCAGAGGTGGCGAAA
CCCGACAGGACTATAAAGATACCAGGCGTTTCCCCCTGGAAGCTCCCTCGTGCGCTCTCCTGTTCCGACC
CTGCCGCTTACCGGATACCTGTCCGCCTTTCTCCCTTCGGGAAGCGTGGCGCTTTCTCAATGCTCACGCT
GTAGGTATCTCAGTTCGGTGTAGGTCGTTCGCTCCAAGCTGGGCTGTGTGCACGAACCCCCCGTTCAGCC
CGACCGCTGCGCCTTATCCGGTAACTATCGTCTTGAGTCCAACCCGGTAAGACACGACTTATCGCCACTG
GCAGCAGCCACTGGTAACAGGATTAGCAGAGCGAGGTATGTAGGCGGTGCTACAGAGTTCTTGAAGTGGT
GGCCTAACTACGGCTACACTAGAAGGACAGTATTTGGTATCTGCGCTCTGCTGAAGCCAGTTACCTTCGG
AAAAAGAGTTGGTAGCTCTTGATCCGGCAAACAAACCACCGCTGGTAGCGGTGGTTTTTTTGTTTGCAAG
CAGCAGATTACGCGCAGAAAAAAAGGATCTCAAGAAGATCCTTTGATCTTTTCTACGGGGTCTGACGCTC
AGTGGAACGAAAACTCACGTTAAGGGATTTTGGTCATGAGATTATCAAAAAGGATCTTCACCTAGATCCT
TTTAAATTAAAAATGAAGTTTTAAATCAATCTAAAGTATATATGAGTAAACTTGGTCTGACAGTTACCAA
TGCTTAATCAGTGAGGCACCTATCTCAGCGATCTGTCTATTTCGTTCATCCATAGTTGCCTGACTCCCCG
TCGTGTAGATAACTACGATACGGGAGGGCTTACCATCTGGCCCCAGTGCTGCAATGATACCGCGAGACCC
ACGCTCACCGGCTCCAGATTTATCAGCAATAAACCAGCCAGCCGGAAGGGCCGAGCGCAGAAGTGGTCCT
GCAACTTTATCCGCCTCCATCCAGTCTATTAATTGTTGCCGGGAAGCTAGAGTAAGTAGTTCGCCAGTTA
ATAGTTTGCGCAACGTTGTTGCCATTGCTACAGGCATCGTGGTGTCACGCTCGTCGTTTGGTATGGCTTC
ATTCAGCTCCGGTTCCCAACGATCAAGGCGAGTTACATGATCCCCCATGTTGTGCAAAAAAGCGGTTAGC
TCCTTCGGTCCTCCGATCGTTGTCAGAAGTAAGTTGGCCGCAGTGTTATCACTCATGGTTATGGCAGCAC
TGCATAATTCTCTTACTGTCATGCCATCCGTAAGATGCTTTTCTGTGACTGGTGAGTACTCAACCAAGTC
ATTCTGAGAATAGTGTATGCGGCGACCGAGTTGCTCTTGCCCGGCGTCAATACGGGATAATACCGCGCCA
CATAGCAGAACTTTAAAAGTGCTCATCATTGGAAAACGTTCTTCGGGGCGAAAACTCTCAAGGATCTTAC
CGCTGTTGAGATCCAGTTCGATGTAACCCACTCGTGCACCCAACTGATCTTCAGCATCTTTTACTTTCAC
CAGCGTTTCTGGGTGAGCAAAAACAGGAAGGCAAAATGCCGCAAAAAAGGGAATAAGGGCGACACGGAAA
TGTTGAATACTCATACTCTTCCTTTTTCAATATTATTGAAGCATTTATCAGGGTTATTGTCTCATGAGCG
GATACATATTTGAATGTATTTAGAAAAATAAACAAATAGGGGTTCCGCGCACATTTCCCCGAAAAGTGCC
ACCTGACGTC
