>Addgene plasmid #51439 | TALEN-CCR5R18-CtermCan | depositor partial sequence | sequence record 78471 | T7
NCGGTGATTATAAAGATCATGACATCGATTACAAGGATGACGATGACAAGATGGCCCCCAAGAAGAAGAG
GAAGGTGGGCATTCACCGCGGGGTACCTATGGTGGACTTGAGGACACTCGGTTATTCGCAACAGCAACAG
GAGAAAATCAAGCCTAAGGTCAGGAGCACCGTCGCGCAACACCACGAGGCGCTTGTGGGGCATGGCTTCA
CTCATGCGCATATTGTCGCGCTTTCACAGCACCCTGCGGCGCTTGGGACGGTGGCTGTCAAATACCAAGA
TATGATTGCGGCCCTGCCCGAAGCCACGCACGAGGCAATTGTAGGGGTCGGTAAACAGTGGTCGGGAGCG
CGAGCACTTGAGGCGCTGCTGACTGTGGCGGGTGAGCTTAGGGGGCCTCCGCTCCAGCTCGACACCGGGC
AGCTGCTGAAGATCGCGAAGAGAGGGGGAGTAACAGCGGTAGAGGCAGTGCACGCCTGGCGCAATGCGCT
CACCGGGGCCCCCTTGAACCTGACCCCAGACCAGGTAGTCGCAATCGCGTCACATGACGGGGGAAAGCAA
GCCCTGGAAACCGTGCAAAGGTTGTTGCCGGTCCTTTGTCAAGACCACGGCCTTACACCGGAGCAAGTCG
TGGCCATTGCAAGCAATGGGGGTGGCAAACAGGCTCTTGAGACGGTTCAGAGACTTCTCCCAGTTCTCTG
TCAAGCCCACGGGCTGACTCCCGATCAAGTTGTAGCGATTGCGTCCAACGGTGGAGGGAAACAAGCATTG
GAGACTGTCCAACGGCTCCTTCCCGTGTTGTGTCAAGCCCACGGTTTGACGCCTGCACAA
