>Addgene plasmid #51439 | TALEN-CCR5R18-CtermCan | depositor partial sequence | sequence record 78472 | TALEN-fwd2
GTCNCATGACGGGGGAAGCAAGCCCTGGAAACCGTGCAAAGGTTGTTGCCGGTCCTTTGTCAAGACCACG
GCCTTACACCGGAGCAAGTCGTGGCCATTGCAAGCAATGGGGGTGGCAAACAGGCTCTTGAGACGGTTCA
GAGACTTCTCCCAGTTCTCTGTCAAGCCCACGGGCTGACTCCCGATCAAGTTGTAGCGATTGCGTCCAAC
GGTGGAGGGAAACAAGCATTGGAGACTGTCCAACGGCTCCTTCCCGTGTTGTGTCAAGCCCACGGTTTGA
CGCCTGCACAAGTGGTCGCCATCGCCAGCCATGATGGCGGTAAGCAGGCGCTGGAAACAGTACAGCGCCT
GCTGCCTGTACTGTGCCAGGATCATGGACTGACCCCAGACCAGGTAGTCGCAATCGCGTCACATGACGGG
GGAAAGCAAGCCCTGGAAACCGTGCAAAGGTTGTTGCCGGTCCTTTGTCAAGACCACGGCCTTACACCGG
AGCAAGTCGTGGCCATTGCAAGCAACATCGGTGGCAAACAGGCTCTTGAGACGGTTCAGAGACTTCTCCC
AGTTCTCTGTCAAGCCCACGGGCTGACTCCCGATCAAGTTGTAGCGATTGCGAATAACAATGGAGGGAAA
CAAGCATTGGAGACTGTCCAACGGCTCCTTCCCGTGTTGTGTCAAGCCCACGGTTTGACGCCTGCACAAG
TGGTCGCCATCGCCTCCAATATTGGCGGTAAGCAGGCGCTGGAAACAGTACAGCGCCTGCTGCCTGTACT
GTGCCAGGATCATGGACTGACCCCAGACCAGGTAGTCGCAATCGCGTCGAACATTGGGGGAAAGCAAGCC
CTGGNAACCG
