>Addgene plasmid #51439 | TALEN-CCR5R18-CtermCan | depositor partial sequence | sequence record 78473 | TALEN-rev2
GGTGTCAGTCCATGATCCTGGCACAGTACAGGCAGCAGGCGCTGTACTGTTTCCAGCGCCTGCTTACCGC
CATCATGGCTGGCGATGGCGACCACTTGTGCAGGCGTCAAACCGTGGGCTTGACACAACACGGGAAGGAG
CCGTTGGACAGTCTCCAATGCTTGTTTCCCTCCAATGTTCGACGCAATCGCTACAACTTGATCGGGAGTC
AGCCCGTGGGCTTGACAGAGAACTGGGAGAAGTCTCTGAACCGTCTCAAGAGCCTGTTTGCCACCCCCAT
TGCTTGCAATGGCCACGACTTGCTCCGGTGTAAGGCCGTGGTCTTGACAAAGGACCGGCAACAACCTTTG
CACGGTTTCCAGGGCTTGCTTTCCCCCAATGTTCGACGCGATTGCGACTACCTGGTCTGGGGTCAGTCCA
TGATCCTGGCACAGTACAGGCAGCAGGCGCTGTACTGTTTCCAGCGCCTGCTTACCGCCGTTGTTGTTGG
CGATGGCGACCACTTGTGCAGGCGTCAAACCGTGGGCTTGACACAACACGGGAAGGAGCCGTTGGACAGT
CTCCAATGCTTGTTTCCCTCCACCGTTGGACGCAATCGCTACAACTTGATCGGGAGTCAGCCCGTGGGCT
TGACAGAGAACTGGGAGAAGTCTCTGAACCGTCTCAAGAGCCTGTTTGCCACCCCCATTGCTTGCAATGG
CCACGACTTGCTCCGGTGTAAGGCCGTGGTCTTGACAAAGGACCGGCAACAACCTTTGCACGGTTTCCAG
GGCTTGCTTTCCCCCAATGTTCGACGCGATTGCGACTACCTGGTCTGGGGTCAGTCCATG
