>Addgene plasmid #51439 | TALEN-CCR5R18-CtermCan | depositor partial sequence | sequence record 78474 | TALEN-rev1
CGAGGAGAGGGTTAGGGATAGGCTTACCTTCGAAGGGCCCTTAAAAGTTTATCTCGCCGTTATTAAATTT
CCGTCTCACTTCCTCTAAGGTTAATGTGCCGGCTTTAATCATTTCTCCACCAATTAAAAGCTCTTCTACA
CTAAGAACAGCTCCATTACAATTAGTCTTATGATTTAATCGTGTAAGCTGAGCTTTGTAGTTTCCTTTAA
AGTGACCACTCACAAATAAAAACTTAAATTCCGTTACAGAAGATGGATAGACTTTCCACCATTCATTAGG
GTTGATATGTTTGTTTCGTGTTTGATTTTCTTTGACATATCGTTGCATTTCATCTGCTTGGCCAATTGGC
AGATTATAACCTCCGCTATAAGCTTTAGTATCCACGATCACACCGTAATCAATAGGAGATCCGACAGTAT
AAATTGCTCCGTCCGGTTTCCTTGATCCACCCAAATGTTTACCTCTATATCCATAAACTTTCATAAAAAA
TTCCATTACCTTCATTTCAAGAATTCTATCCTGAGTGGAATTTCTGGCAATTTCAATTAATTCAATATAT
TCATGAGGCACATATTTCAATTTATGACGAAGTTCAGATTTCTTCTCCTCCAGTTCACTTTTGACTAGTT
GGGATCCCGCGACTCGATGGGAAGTTCTCTCGGGAATCCGCCGGTTGGTTCTTTTGATCAATGCGGGAGC
ATGAGGCAGACCCTTTTTGACTGCATCGAGCGCGGGTCGTCCACCAAGACATGCCAACGCCACCAGATGG
TCATTCGTTAACGCAGCCAACGCGGGATCGGGCCTGGACAATTGGGCTACGATGGACTCC
