>Addgene plasmid #51439 | TALEN-CCR5R18-CtermCan | addgene partial sequence | sequence record 81179 | CMV-F 5'-CGCAAATGGGCGGTAGGCGTG-3'
GAGCTCTCTGGCTAACTAGAGAACCCACTGCTTACTGGCTTATCGAAATTAATACGACTCACTATAGGGA
GACCCAAGCTGGCTAGCACCATGGACTACAAAGACCATGACGGTGATTATAAAGATCATGACATCGATTA
CAAGGATGACGATGACAAGATGGCCCCCAAGAAGAAGAGGAAGGTGGGCATTCACCGCGGGGTACCTATG
GTGGACTTGAGGACACTCGGTTATTCGCAACAGCAACAGGAGAAAATCAAGCCTAAGGTCAGGAGCACCG
TCGCGCAACACCACGAGGCGCTTGTGGGGCATGGCTTCACTCATGCGCATATTGTCGCGCTTTCACAGCA
CCCTGCGGCGCTTGGGACGGTGGCTGTCAAATACCAAGATATGATTGCGGCCCTGCCCGAAGCCACGCAC
GAGGCAATTGTAGGGGTCGGTAAACAGTGGTCGGGAGCGCGAGCACTTGAGGCGCTGCTGACTGTGGCGG
GTGAGCTTAGGGGGCCTCCGCTCCAGCTCGACACCGGGCAGCTGCTGAAGATCGCGAAGAGAGGGGGAGT
AACAGCGGTAGAGGCAGTGCACGCCTGGCGCAATGCGCTCACCGGGGCCCCCTTGAACCTGACCCCAGAC
CAGGTAGTCGCAATCGCGTCACATGACGGGGGAAAGCAAGCCCTGGAAACCGTGCAAAGGTTGTTGCCGG
TCCTTTGTCAAGACCACGGCCTTACACCGGAGCAAGTCGTGGCCATTGCAAGCAATGGGGGTGGCAAACA
GGCTCTTGAGACGGTT
