>Addgene plasmid #51439 | TALEN-CCR5R18-CtermCan | addgene partial sequence | sequence record 81180 | BGH-rev 5'-TAGAAGGCACAGTCGAGG-3'
CCGGTACGCGTAGAATCGAGACCGAGGAGAGGGTTAGGGATAGGCTTACCTTCGAAGGGCCCTTAAAAGT
TTATCTCGCCGTTATTAAATTTCCGTCTCACTTCCTCTAAGGTTAATGTGCCGGCTTTAATCATTTCTCC
ACCAATTAAAAGCTCTTCTACACTAAGAACAGCTCCATTACAATTAGTCTTATGATTTAATCGTGTAAGC
TGAGCTTTGTAGTTTCCTTTAAAGTGACCACTCACAAATAAAAACTTAAATTCCGTTACAGAAGATGGAT
AGACTTTCCACCATTCATTAGGGTTGATATGTTTGTTTCGTGTTTGATTTTCTTTGACATATCGTTGCAT
TTCATCTGCTTGGCCAATTGGCAGATTATAACCTCCGCTATAAGCTTTAGTATCCACGATCACACCGTAA
TCAATAGGAGATCCGACAGTATAAATTGCTCCGTCCGGTTTCCTTGATCCACCCAAATGTTTACCTCTAT
ATCCATAAACTTTCATAAAAAATTCCATTACCTTCATTTCAAGAATTCTATCCTGAGTGGAATTTCTGGC
AATTTCAATTAATTCAATATATTCATGAGGCACATATTTCAATTTATGACGAAGTTCAGATTTCTTCTCC
TCCAGTTCACTTTTGACTAGTTGGGATCCCGCGACTCGATGGGAAGTTCTCTCGGGAATCCGCCGGTTGG
TTCTTTTGATCAATGCGGGAGCATG
