>Addgene plasmid #51439 | TALEN-CCR5R18-CtermCan | addgene partial sequence | sequence record 82008 | JDS-TALEN-F 5'-TAGGGGTCGGTAAACAGTGG-3'
AAGATCGCGAAGAGAGGGGGAGTAACAGCGGTAGAGGCAGTGCACGCCTGGCGCAATGCGCTCACCGGGG
CCCCCTTGAACCTGACCCCAGACCAGGTAGTCGCAATCGCGTCACATGACGGGGGAAAGCAAGCCCTGGA
AACCGTGCAAAGGTTGTTGCCGGTCCTTTGTCAAGACCACGGCCTTACACCGGAGCAAGTCGTGGCCATT
GCAAGCAATGGGGGTGGCAAACAGGCTCTTGAGACGGTTCAGAGACTTCTCCCAGTTCTCTGTCAAGCCC
ACGGGCTGACTCCCGATCAAGTTGTAGCGATTGCGTCCAACGGTGGAGGGAAACAAGCATTGGAGACTGT
CCAACGGCTCCTTCCCGTGTTGTGTCAAGCCCACGGTTTGACGCCTGCACAAGTGGTCGCCATCGCCAGC
CATGATGGCGGTAAGCAGGCGCTGGAAACAGTACAGCGCCTGCTGCCTGTACTGTGCCAGGATCATGGAC
TGACCCCAGACCAGGTAGTCGCAATCGCGTCACATGACGGGGGAAAGCAAGCCCTGGAAACCGTGCAAAG
GTTGTTGCCGGTCCTTTGTCAAGACCACGGCCTTACACCGGAGCAAGTCGTGGCCATTGCAAGCAACATC
GGTGGCAAACAGGCTCTTGAGACGGTTCAGAGACTTCTCCCAGTTCTCTGTCAAGCCCACGGGCTGACTC
CCGATCAAGTTGTAGCGATTGCGAATAACAATGGAGGGAAACAAGCATTGGAGACTGTCCAACGGCTCCT
TCCCGTGTTGTGTCAAGCCCCAC
